Addgene plasmid #24179: pLVU/myc
Depositing lab: Lars Ittner. Depositing organization: University of Sydney.
Backbone
  Vector backbone: pLenti6/UbC/V5-Dest
  Backbone manufacturer: Invitrogen
  Backbone size w/o insert (bp): 9400
  Vector type: Mammalian Expression, Lentiviral ; Gateway
  Selectable markers: Blasticidin
Growth in bacteria
  Bacterial resistance: Chloramphenicol and Ampicillin, 25 & 100 μg/mL
  Growth temperature: 37°C
  Growth strain: ccdB Survival
  Growth instructions: Stbl3
  Copy number: Low Copy
Gene/Insert
  Gene/Insert name: Chloramphenicol resistance gene (CmR) - ccdB gene
  Species: Chloramphenicol resistance gene (CmR) - ccdB gene
  Tag / fusion protein: Myc (C terminal on backbone)
  Cloning method: Gateway Cloning; 5′ cloning site attR1 (destroyed during cloning); 3′ cloning site attR2 (destroyed during cloning)
  Sequencing primers: 5′ sequence; 3′ sequence
Resource information
  A portion of this plasmid was derived from a plasmid made by: Invitrogen
Terms and licenses: Academic/Nonprofit Terms; Industry Terms: Not Available to Industry
Depositor comments: V5 tag deleted
How to cite: pLVU/myc was a gift from Lars Ittner (Addgene plasmid # 24179 ; http://n2t.net/addgene:24179 ; RRID:Addgene_24179)
