[The description below was written by a language model from this plasmid's Addgene catalogue record.]
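Description:
pLVU/myc is a Gateway-compatible lentiviral destination vector for mammalian expression, derived from the commercial pLenti6/UbC/V5-Dest backbone (about 9.4 kb before any insert). The depositor notes that the original V5 epitope was deleted, and the record lists a Myc tag on the backbone at the C-terminal position, so an open reading frame recombined into the vector in frame and without a stop codon would be expressed as a C-terminally Myc-tagged fusion. The backbone name indicates the human ubiquitin C (UbC) promoter as the driver of the inserted gene, although the record does not list the promoter separately, and no feature table is provided to confirm individual elements such as the LTRs or packaging signal.

As supplied, the "insert" is not a gene of interest but the standard Gateway selection cassette: a chloramphenicol resistance gene and the ccdB toxin gene, flanked by attR1 and attR2 sites. In an LR recombination with an entry clone, this cassette is exchanged for the gene of interest, consuming the attR sites. Loss of ccdB then allows counter-selection, because ordinary E. coli strains survive only if they carry recombined plasmid. The empty vector must therefore be propagated in a ccdB-tolerant strain, with ampicillin and chloramphenicol resistance as bacterial markers. It is recorded as low copy. Blasticidin resistance provides selection of transduced or transfected mammalian cells. The plasmid serves as a transfer vector for making lentiviral particles that stably deliver Myc-tagged proteins to mammalian cells.
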