>Addgene plasmid #24179 | pLVU/myc | addgene partial sequence | sequence record 30027 | 24179 with ccdB-Fwd
TAAATGTCAGGCTCCCTTATACACAGCCAGTCTGCAGGTCGACCATAGTGACTGGATATGTTGTGTTTTA
CAGTATTATGTAGTCTGTGTTTTTATGCNAAATCTAATTTAATATATTGATATTTATATCATTTTACGTT
TCTCGTTCAGCTTTCTTGTACAAAGTGGTTGATATCCAGCACAGNGGCGGCCGCTCGAGTCTAGAGGGCC
CGCGGTTCGAAGAACAAAAACTCATCTCAGAAGAGGATCTGCGTACCGGTTAGTATGAGTTTGGAATTAA
TTCNGTGGAATGTGTGTCAGTTAGGGTGTGGAAAGTCCCCAGGCTCCCCAGCAGGCAGAAGTATGCAAAG
NATGCATCTCAATTAGTCAG
