>Addgene plasmid #24179 | pLVU/myc | addgene partial sequence | sequence record 63423 | CAT-F 5'-GTTTGTGATGGCTTCCATGTC-3'
GTACTGCGATGAGTGGCAGGGCGGGGCGTAAAGATCTGGATCCGGCTTACTAAAAGCCAGATAACAGTAT
GCGTATTTGCGCGCTGATTTTTGCGGTATAAGAATATATACTGATATGTATACCCGAAGTATGTCAAAAA
GAGGTATGCTATGAAGCAGCGTATTACAGTGACAGTTGACAGCGACAGCTATCAGTTGCTCAAGGCATAT
ATGATGTCAATATCTCCGGTCTGGTAAGCACAACCATGCAGAATGAAGCCCGTCGTCTGCGTGCCGAACG
CTGGAAAGCGGAAAATCAGGAAGGGATGGCTGAGGTCGCCCGGTTTATTGAAATGAACGGCTCTTTTGCT
GACGAGAACAGGGGCTGGTGAAATGCAGTTTAAGGTTTACACCTATAAAAGAGAGAGCCGTTATCGTCTG
TTTGTGGATGTACAGAGTGATATTATTGACACGCCCGGGCGACGGATGGTGATCCCCCTGGCCAGTGCAC
GTCTGCTGTCAGATAAAGTCTCCCGTGAACTTTACCCGGTGGTGCATATCGGGGATGAAAGCTGGCGCAT
GATGACCACCGATATGGCCAGTGTGCCGGTCTCCGTTATCGGGGAAGAAGTGGCTGATCTCAGCCACCGC
GAAAATGACATCAAAAACGCCATTAACCTGATGTTCTGGGGAATATAAATGTCAGGCTCCCTTATACACA
GCCAGTCTGCAGGTCGACCATAGTGACTGGATATGTTGTGTTTTACAGTATTATGTAGTCTGTTTTTTAT
GCAAAATCTAATTTAATATATTGATATTTATATCATTTTACGTTTCTCGTTCAGCTTTCTTGTACAAAGT
GGTTGATATCCAGCACAGTGGCGGCCGCTCGAGTCTAGAGGC
