>Addgene plasmid #24179 | pLVU/myc | addgene partial sequence | sequence record 63816 | hUBCpro-F 5'-TGAAGCTCCGGTTTTGAACT-3'
TTTGTGAAGTTTTTTAGGCACCTTTTGAAATGTAATCATTTGGGTCAATATGTAATTTTCAGTGTTAGAC
TAGTAAATTGTCCGCTAAATTCTGGCCGTTTTTGGCTTTTTTGTTAGACGAAGCTTGGTACCGAGCTCGG
ATCCACTAGTCCAGTGTGGTGGAATTCTGCAGATATCAACAAGTTTGTACAAAAAAGCTGAACGAGAAAC
GTAAAATGATATAAATATCAATATATTAAATTAGATTTTGCATAAAAAACAGACTACATAATACTGTAAA
ACACAACATATCCAGTCACTATGGCGGCCGCATTAGGCACCCCAGGCTTTACACTTTATGCTTCCGGCTC
GTATAATGTGTGGATTTTGAGTTAGGATCCGTCGAGATTTTCAGGAGCTAAGGAAGCTAAAATGGAGAAA
AAAATCACTGGATATACCACCGTTGATATATCCCAATGGCATCGTAAAGAACATTTTGAGGCATTTCAGT
CAGTTGCTCAATGTACCTATAACCAGACCGTTCAGCTGGATATTACGGCCTTTTTAAAGACCGTAAAGAA
AAATAAGCACAAGTTTTATCCGGCCTTTATTCACATTCTTGCCCGCCTGATGAATGCTCATCCGGAATTC
CGTATGGCAATGAAAGACGGTGAGCTGGTGATATGGGATAGTGTTCACCCTTGTTACACCGTTTTCCATG
AGCAAACTGAAACGTTTTCATCGCTCTGGAGTGAATACCACGACGATTTCCGGCAGTTTCTACACATATA
TTCGCAAGATGTGGCGTGTTACGGTGAAAACCTGGCCTATTTCCCTAAAGGGTTTATTGAGAATATGTTT
TTCGTCTCAGCCAATCCCTGGGTGAGTTTCACCAGTTTTGATTTAAACGTGGCCAATATGGACAACTTCT
TCGCCCCCGTTTTCACCATGGGCAAATATTATACGCAAGGCG
